Addgene plasmid #234579: pMB.PRC2
Purpose: Expression of MBP-EZH2, MBP-SUZ12, MBP-EED and MBP-RBBP4
Depositing lab: Chen Davidovich. Depositing organization: Monash University. Publication: Modular cloning of multigene vectors for the baculovirus system and yeast. Lai Z, Flanigan SF, Boudes M, Davidovich C. J Mol Biol. 2025 Jan 13:168943. doi: 10.1016/j.jmb.2025.168943. PubMed 39814169.
Backbone
  Vector backbone: pMB.002
  Vector type: Insect Expression
Growth in bacteria
  Bacterial resistance: Ampicillin, Gentamicin, Spectinomycin
  Growth temperature: 37°C
  Growth strain: DH5alpha
  Copy number: High Copy
Gene/Insert
  Gene/Insert name: EZH2, SUZ12, EED, RBBP4 (alt name: MBP tag)
  Species: H. sapiens (human)
  Entrez Gene: EZH2 (a.k.a. ENX-1, ENX1, EZH2b, KMT6, KMT6A, WVS, WVS2); SUZ12 (a.k.a. CHET9, IMMAS, JJAZ1); RBBP4 (a.k.a. NURF55, RBAP48, lin-53); EED (a.k.a. COGIS, HEED, WAIT1)
  Cloning method: Golden Gate
Terms and licenses: Academic/Nonprofit Terms; Industry Terms: Not Available to Industry
How to cite: pMB.PRC2 was a gift from Chen Davidovich (Addgene plasmid # 234579 ; http://n2t.net/addgene:234579 ; RRID:Addgene_234579)
