[The description below was written by a language model from this plasmid's Addgene catalogue record and pLannotate feature annotations shown in this document.]
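Description:
pMB.PRC2 is a 19.3 kb multigene baculovirus transfer plasmid for insect cell expression, built on the pMB.002 backbone by Golden Gate assembly. It carries the four core subunits of human Polycomb Repressive Complex 2 (PRC2), the histone H3 lysine 27 methyltransferase complex. In E. coli it is maintained at high copy from a ColE1/pUC-type origin, and an f1 origin is also present. The record lists ampicillin, gentamicin and spectinomycin resistance, matching the annotated bla, aacC1 and aadA genes.

The payload consists of four tandem expression cassettes in the same orientation. Each has a baculovirus polyhedrin promoter, a maltose binding protein (MBP) coding sequence lacking its signal peptide, one PRC2 subunit downstream of the MBP sequence, and an SV40 polyadenylation signal. The order is EZH2 (the catalytic subunit), SUZ12, EED and RBBP4, so every subunit is produced as an N-terminal MBP fusion that can aid solubility and allow amylose affinity purification. The short linker between MBP and each subunit is not annotated, so the record does not say whether a protease cleavage site is present. SUZ12 is annotated as a partial match, and a tiny CLIP-tag hit just upstream of it is most likely a spurious annotation.

The four cassettes and the gentamicin resistance gene lie between the Tn7R and Tn7L ends, forming a mini-Tn7 element. The ampicillin and spectinomycin markers sit outside it. This layout is characteristic of Tn7-mediated transposition into a bacmid in E. coli. The resulting recombinant baculovirus would drive strong, very late co-expression of all four proteins from a single virus, allowing the PRC2 complex to be produced in insect cells.
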