Features (pLannotate 1.2.2; 34 found; start..end, strand, type, name):
      1..589     +  rep_origin     ori: high-copy-number ColE1/pMB1/pBR322/pUC origin of replication
    775..824     -  misc_feature   bom (fragment): basis of mobility region from pBR322
    892..1116    -  mobile_element Tn7R: mini-Tn7 element (right end of the Tn7 transposon) Tn7
   1183..1716    -  CDS            GmR: gentamycin acetyltransferase; aacC1; confers resistance to gentamycin
   1905..1933    -  promoter       Pc promoter: intI1 (promoter lies within the coding sequence); class 1 integron promoter
   1911..2231    -  CDS            YPR2_ECOLX (fragment): Protein predicted: Swiss-Prot protein existence level 4. From Escherichia coli.
   2331..2422    +  promoter       polyhedrin promoter: polh from Autographa californica; promoter for the baculovirus polyhedrin gene
   2474..3571    +  CDS            MBP: maltose binding protein from E. coli; malE (mutated); This version of the gene does not encode a signal sequence, so MBP will remain in the cytosol.
   3635..5887    +  CDS            EZH2: EZH2_HUMAN - Also known as KMT6. Experimental evidence at protein level: Swiss-Prot protein existence level 1. Polycomb group (PcG) protein. Catalytic subunit of the PRC2/EED-EZH2 complex, which methylates 'Lys-9' (H3K9me) and 'Lys-27' (H3K27me) of histone H3, leading to transcriptional repression of the affected target gene. Able to mono-, di- and trimethylate 'Lys-27' of histone H3 to form H3K27me1, H3K27me2 and H3K27me3, respectively. Displays a preference for substrates with less methylation, loses activity when progressively more methyl groups are incorporated into H3K27, H3K27me0 > H3K27
   5917..6000    +  CDS            large T antigen (fragment): large T antigen from SV40 (simian virus 40)
   6023..6157    +  polyA_signal   SV40 poly(A) signal: SV40 polyadenylation signal
   6256..6347    +  promoter       polyhedrin promoter: polh from Autographa californica; promoter for the baculovirus polyhedrin gene
   6399..7496    +  CDS            MBP: maltose binding protein from E. coli; malE (mutated); This version of the gene does not encode a signal sequence, so MBP will remain in the cytosol.
   7642..7659    -  CDS            CLIP-tag™ (fragment): human O6-alkylguanine-DNA-alkyltransferase variant that forms covalent bonds with benzylcytosine derivatives fast-reacting variant, optimized for mammalian expression
   7755..9776    +  CDS            SUZ12 (fragment): SUZ12_HUMAN - Also known as CHET9, JJAZ1, KIAA0160. Experimental evidence at protein level: Swiss-Prot protein existence level 1. Polycomb group (PcG) protein. Component of the PRC2 complex, which methylates 'Lys-9' (H3K9me) and 'Lys-27' (H3K27me) of histone H3, leading to transcriptional repression of the affected target gene (PubMed:15225548, PubMed:15231737, PubMed:15385962, PubMed:16618801, PubMed:17344414, PubMed:18285464, PubMed:28229514, PubMed:29499137, PubMed:31959557). The PRC2 complex may also serve as a recruiting platform for DNA methyltransferases, thereby linking two epigenetic
   9806..9889    +  CDS            large T antigen (fragment): large T antigen from SV40 (simian virus 40)
   9912..10046   +  polyA_signal   SV40 poly(A) signal: SV40 polyadenylation signal
  10145..10236   +  promoter       polyhedrin promoter: polh from Autographa californica; promoter for the baculovirus polyhedrin gene
  10288..11385   +  CDS            MBP: maltose binding protein from E. coli; malE (mutated); This version of the gene does not encode a signal sequence, so MBP will remain in the cytosol.
  11449..12771   +  CDS            EED: EED_HUMAN - Experimental evidence at protein level: Swiss-Prot protein existence level 1. Polycomb group (PcG) protein. Component of the PRC2/EED-EZH2 complex, which methylates 'Lys-9' and 'Lys-27' of histone H3, leading to transcriptional repression of the affected target gene. Also recognizes 'Lys-26' trimethylated histone H1 with the effect of inhibiting PRC2 complex methyltransferase activity on nucleosomal histone H3 'Lys-27', whereas H3 'Lys-27' recognition has the opposite effect, enabling the propagation of this repressive mark. The PRC2/EED- EZH2 complex may also serve as a recruiting
  12801..12884   +  CDS            large T antigen (fragment): large T antigen from SV40 (simian virus 40)
  12907..13041   +  polyA_signal   SV40 poly(A) signal: SV40 polyadenylation signal
  13140..13231   +  promoter       polyhedrin promoter: polh from Autographa californica; promoter for the baculovirus polyhedrin gene
  13283..14380   +  CDS            MBP: maltose binding protein from E. coli; malE (mutated); This version of the gene does not encode a signal sequence, so MBP will remain in the cytosol.
  14444..15718   +  CDS            RBBP4: RBBP4_BOVIN - Experimental evidence at protein level: Swiss-Prot protein existence level 1. Core histone-binding subunit that may target chromatin assembly factors, chromatin remodeling factors and histone deacetylases to their histone substrates in a manner that is regulated by nucleosomal DNA. Component of several complexes which regulate chromatin metabolism. These include the chromatin assembly factor 1 (CAF-1) complex, which is required for chromatin assembly following DNA replication and DNA repair; the core histone deacetylase (HDAC) complex, which promotes histone deacetylation and con
  15748..15831   +  CDS            large T antigen (fragment): large T antigen from SV40 (simian virus 40)
  15854..15988   +  polyA_signal   SV40 poly(A) signal: SV40 polyadenylation signal
  16139..16304   -  mobile_element Tn7L: mini-Tn7 element (left end of the Tn7 transposon) Tn7
  16599..16679   -  CDS            int (fragment): INT2_ECOLX - Protein inferred from homology: Swiss-Prot protein existence level 3. Putative integrase believed to be involved in the insertion of antibiotic resistance genes into plasmids and transposons. From Escherichia coli.
  16765..16821   +  CDS            GmR (fragment): gentamycin acetyltransferase; aacC1; confers resistance to gentamycin
  16828..17619   +  CDS            SmR: aminoglycoside adenylyltransferase (Murphy, 1985); aadA; confers resistance to spectinomycin and streptomycin
  17666..18121   +  rep_origin     f1 ori (sequence partly withheld): f1 bacteriophage origin of replication; arrow indicates direction of (+) strand synthesis
  18148..18252   +  promoter       AmpR promoter: bla
  18253..19113   +  CDS            AmpR: β-lactamase; bla; confers resistance to ampicillin, carbenicillin, and related antibiotics
>Addgene plasmid #234579 | pMB.PRC2 | addgene full sequence | sequence record 469404 | Addgene NGS Result
TTGAGATCCTTTTTTTCTGCGCGTAATCTGCTGCTTGCAAACAAAAAAACCACCGCTACCAGCGGTGGTT
TGTTTGCCGGATCAAGAGCTACCAACTCTTTTTCCGAAGGTAACTGGCTTCAGCAGAGCGCAGATACCAA
ATACTGTCCTTCTAGTGTAGCCGTAGTTAGGCCACCACTTCAAGAACTCTGTAGCACCGCCTACATACCT
CGCTCTGCTAATCCTGTTACCAGTGGCTGCTGCCAGTGGCGATAAGTCGTGTCTTACCGGGTTGGACTCA
AGACGATAGTTACCGGATAAGGCGCAGCGGTCGGGCTGAACGGGGGGTTCGTGCACACAGCCCAGCTTGG
AGCGAACGACCTACACCGAACTGAGATACCTACAGCGTGAGCTATGAGAAAGCGCCACGCTTCCCGAAGG
GAGAAAGGCGGACAGGTATCCGGTAAGCGGCAGGGTCGGAACAGGAGAGCGCACGAGGGAGCTTCCAGGG
GGAAACGCCTGGTATCTTTATAGTCCTGTCGGGTTTCGCCACCTCTGACTTGAGCGTCGATTTTTGTGAT
GCTCGTCAGGGGGGCGGAGCCTATGGAAAAACGCCAGCAACGCGGCCTTTTTACGGTTCCTGGCCTTTTG
CTGGCCTTTTGCTCACATGTTCTTTCCTGCGTTATCCCCTGATTCTGTGGATAACCGTATTACCGCCTTT
GAGTGAGCTGATACCGCTCGCCGCAGCCGAACGACCGAGCGCAGCGAGTCAGTGAGCGAGGAAGCGGAAG
AGCGCCTGATGCGGTATTTTCTCCTTACGCATCTGTGCGGTATTTCACACCGCAGACCAGCCGCGTAACC
TGGCAAAATCGGTTACGGTTGAGTAATAAATGGATGCCCTGCGTAAGCGGGTGTGGGCGGACAATAAAGT
CTTAAACTGAACAAAATAGATCTAAACTATGACAATAAAGTCTTAAACTAGACAGAATAGTTGTAAACTG
AAATCAGTCCAGTTATGCTGTGAAAAAGCATACTGGACTTTTGTTATGGCTAAAGCAAACTCTTCATTTT
CTGAAGTGCAAATTGCCCGTCGTATTAAAGAGGGGCGTGGCCAAGGGCATGGTAAAGACTATATTCGCGG
CGTTGTGACAATTTACCGAACAACTCCGCGGCCGGGAAGCCGATCTCGGCTTGAACGAATTGTTAGGTGG
CGGTACTTGGGTCGATATCAAAGTGCATCACTTCTTCCCGTATGCCCAACTTTGTATAGAGAGCCACTGC
GGGATCGTCACCGTAATCTGCTTGCACGTAGATCACATAAGCACCAAGCGCGTTGGCCTCATGCTTGAGG
AGATTGATGAGCGCGGTGGCAATGCCCTGCCTCCGGTGCTCGCCGGAGACTGCGAGATCATAGATATAGA
TCTCACTACGCGGCTGCTCAAACTTGGGCAGAACGTAAGCCGCGAGAGCGCCAACAACCGCTTCTTGGTC
GAAGGCAGCAAGCGCGATGAATGTCTTACTACGGAGCAAGTTCCCGAGGTAATCGGAGTCCGGCTGATGT
TGGGAGTAGGTGGCTACGTCGCCGAACTCACGACCGAAAAGATCAAGAGCAGCCCGCATGGATTTGACTT
GGTCAGGGCCGAGCCTACATGTGCGAATGATGCCCATACTTGAGCCACCTAACTTTGTTTTAGGGCGACT
GCCCTGCTGCGTAACATCGTTGCTGCTGCGTAACATCGTTGCTGCTCCATAACATCAAACATCGACCCAC
GGCGTAACGCGCTTGCTGCTTGGATGCCCGAGGCATAGACTGTACAAAAAAACAGTCATAACAAGCCATG
AAAACCGCCACTGCGCCGTTACCACCGCTGCGTTCGGTCAAGGTTCTGGACCAGTTGCGTGAGCGCATAC
GCTACTTGCATTACAGTTTACGAACCGAACAGGCTTATGTCAACTGGGTTCGTGCCTTCATCCGTTTCCA
CGGTGTGCGTCACCCGGCAACCTTGGGCAGCAGCGAAGTCGAGGCATTTCTGTCCTGGCTGGCGAACGAG
CGCAAGGTTTCGGACTCCACGCATCGTCAGGCATTGGCGGCCTTGCTGTTCTTCTACGGCAAGGTGCTGT
GCACGGATCTGCCCTGGCTTCAGGAGATCGGAAGACCTCGGCCGTCGCGGCGCTTGCCGGTGGTGCTGAC
CCCGGATGAAGTGGTTCGCATCCTCGGTTTTCTGGAAGGCGAGCATCGTTTGTTCGCCCAGGACTCTAGC
TATAGTTCCCTGAATTCGCATCTAGACTGAACTGGCCGATAATTGCAGACGAACGCTAGTGGTTGGCTAC
ATACTCCGGAATATTAATAGATCATGGAGATAATTAAAATGATAACCATCTCGCAAATAAATAAGTATTT
TACTGTTTTCGTAACAGTTTTGTAATAAAAAAACCTATAAATATTCCGGATTATTCATACCGTCCCACCA
TCGGGCGCGGAAGAATGGGTACCAAAACTGAAGAAGGTAAACTGGTAATCTGGATTAACGGCGATAAAGG
CTATAACGGTTTGGCTGAAGTCGGTAAGAAATTCGAGAAAGATACCGGAATTAAAGTCACCGTTGAGCAT
CCGGATAAACTGGAAGAGAAATTCCCACAGGTTGCGGCAACTGGCGATGGCCCTGACATTATCTTCTGGG
CACACGACCGCTTTGGTGGCTACGCTCAATCTGGCCTGTTGGCTGAAATCACCCCGGACAAAGCGTTCCA
GGACAAGCTGTATCCGTTTACCTGGGATGCCGTACGTTACAACGGCAAGCTGATTGCTTACCCGATCGCT
GTTGAAGCGTTATCGCTGATTTATAACAAAGATTTGCTGCCGAACCCGCCAAAAACCTGGGAAGAGATCC
CGGCGCTGGATAAAGAACTGAAAGCGAAAGGTAAGAGCGCGCTGATGTTCAACCTGCAAGAACCGTACTT
CACCTGGCCGCTGATTGCTGCTGACGGGGGTTATGCGTTCAAGTATGAAAACGGCAAGTACGACATTAAA
GACGTGGGCGTGGATAACGCTGGCGCGAAAGCGGGTCTGACCTTCCTGGTTGACCTGATTAAAAACAAAC
ACATGAATGCAGACACCGATTACTCCATCGCAGAAGCTGCCTTTAATAAAGGCGAAACAGCGATGACCAT
CAACGGCCCGTGGGCATGGTCCAACATCGACACCAGCAAAGTGAATTATGGTGTAACGGTACTGCCGACC
TTCAAGGGTCAACCATCCAAACCGTTCGTTGGCGTGCTGAGCGCAGGTATTAACGCCGCCAGTCCGAACA
AAGAGCTGGCAAAAGAGTTCCTCGAAAACTATCTGCTGACTGATGAAGGTCTGGAAGCGGTTAATAAAGA
CAAACCGCTGGGTGCCGTAGCGCTGAAGTCTTACGAGGAAGAGTTGGCGAAAGATCCACGTATTGCCGCC
ACCATGGAAAACGCCCAGAAAGGTGAAATCATGCCGAACATCCCGCAGATGTCCGCTTTCTGGTATGCCG
TGCGTACTGCGGTGATCAACGCCGCCAGCGGTCGTCAGACTGTCGATGAAGCCCTGAAAGACGCGCAGAC
TGCCGCAGGCACCGATTACGATATCCCAACGACCCTGGAAGTTCTGTTCCAGGGGCCCTCCGGTATGGGC
CAGACTGGGAAGAAATCTGAGAAGGGACCAGTTTGTTGGCGGAAGCGTGTAAAATCAGAGTACATGCGAC
TGAGACAGCTCAAGAGGTTCAGACGAGCTGATGAAGTAAAGAGTATGTTTAGTTCCAATCGTCAGAAAAT
TTTGGAAAGAACGGAAATCTTAAACCAAGAATGGAAACAGCGAAGGATACAGCCTGTGCACATCCTGACT
TCTGTGAGCTCATTGCGCGGGACTAGGGAGTGTTCGGTGACCAGTGACTTGGATTTTCCAACACAAGTCA
TCCCATTAAAGACTCTGAATGCAGTTGCTTCAGTACCCATAATGTATTCTTGGTCACCCCTACAGCAGAA
TTTTATGGTGGAAGATGAAACTGTTTTACATAACATTCCTTATATGGGAGATGAAGTTTTAGATCAGGAT
GGTACTTTCATTGAAGAACTAATAAAAAATTATGATGGGAAAGTACACGGGGATAGAGAATGTGGGTTTA
TAAATGATGAAATTTTTGTGGAGTTGGTGAATGCCCTTGGTCAATATAATGATGATGACGATGATGATGA
TGGAGATGATCCTGAAGAAAGAGAAGAAAAGCAGAAAGACCTGGAGGATCACCGAGATGATAAAGAAAGC
CGCCCACCTCGGAAATTTCCTTCTGATAAAATTTTTGAAGCCATTTCCTCAATGTTTCCAGATAAGGGCA
CAGCAGAAGAACTAAAGGAAAAATATAAAGAACTCACCGAACAGCAGCTCCCAGGCGCACTTCCTCCTGA
ATGTACCCCCAACATAGATGGACCAAATGCTAAATCTGTTCAGAGAGAGCAAAGCTTACACTCCTTTCAT
ACGCTTTTCTGTAGGCGATGTTTTAAATATGACTGCTTCCTACATCGTAAGTGCAATTATTCTTTTCATG
CAACACCCAACACTTATAAGCGGAAGAACACAGAAACAGCTCTAGACAACAAACCTTGTGGACCACAGTG
TTACCAGCATTTGGAGGGAGCAAAGGAGTTTGCTGCTGCTCTCACCGCTGAGCGGATAAAGACCCCACCA
AAACGTCCAGGAGGCCGCAGAAGAGGACGGCTTCCCAATAACAGTAGCAGGCCCAGCACCCCCACCATTA
ATGTGCTGGAATCAAAGGATACAGACAGTGATAGGGAAGCAGGGACTGAAACGGGGGGAGAGAACAATGA
TAAAGAAGAAGAAGAGAAGAAAGATGAAACTTCGAGCTCCTCTGAAGCAAATTCTCGGTGTCAAACACCA
ATAAAGATGAAGCCAAATATTGAACCTCCTGAGAATGTGGAGTGGAGTGGTGCTGAAGCCTCAATGTTTA
GAGTCCTCATTGGCACTTACTATGACAATTTCTGTGCCATTGCTAGGTTAATTGGGACCAAAACATGTAG
ACAGGTGTATGAGTTTAGAGTCAAAGAATCTAGCATCATAGCTCCAGCTCCCGCTGAGGATGTGGATACT
CCTCCAAGGAAAAAGAAGAGGAAACACCGGTTGTGGGCTGCACACTGCAGAAAGATACAGCTGAAAAAGG
ACGGCTCCTCTAACCATGTTTACAACTATCAACCCTGTGATCATCCACGGCAGCCTTGTGACAGTTCGTG
CCCTTGTGTGATAGCACAAAATTTTTGTGAAAAGTTTTGTCAATGTAGTTCAGAGTGTCAAAACCGCTTT
CCGGGATGCCGCTGCAAAGCACAGTGCAACACCAAGCAGTGCCCGTGCTACCTGGCTGTCCGAGAGTGTG
ACCCTGACCTCTGTCTTACTTGTGGAGCCGCTGACCATTGGGACAGTAAAAATGTGTCCTGCAAGAACTG
CAGTATTCAGCGGGGCTCCAAAAAGCATCTATTGCTGGCACCATCTGACGTGGCAGGCTGGGGGATTTTT
ATCAAAGATCCTGTGCAGAAAAATGAATTTATCTCAGAATACTGTGGAGAGATTATTTCTCAAGATGAAG
CTGACAGAAGAGGGAAAGTGTATGATAAATACATGTGCAGCTTTCTGTTCAACTTGAACAATGATTTTGT
GGTGGATGCAACCCGCAAGGGTAACAAAATTCGTTTTGCAAATCATTCGGTAAATCCAAACTGCTATGCA
AAAGTTATGATGGTTAACGGTGATCACAGGATAGGTATTTTTGCCAAGAGAGCCATCCAGACTGGCGAAG
AGCTGTTTTTTGATTACAGATACAGCCAGGCTGATGCCCTGAAGTATGTCGGCATCGAAAGAGAAATGGA
AATCCCTGGATCCTAATGAGTCGAGAAGTACTAGAGGATCATAATCAGCCATACCACATTTGTAGAGGTT
TTACTTGCTTTAAAAAACCTCCCACACCTCCCCCTGAACCTGAAACATAAAATGAATGCAATTGTTGTTG
TTAACTTGTTTATTGCAGCTTATAATGGTTACAAATAAAGCAATAGCATCACAAATTTCACAAATAAAGC
ATTTTTTTCACTGCATTCTAGTTGTGGTTTGTCCAAACTCATCAATGTATCTTATCATGTCTGGATCTGA
TCACTGATATCGCCTAGGAGATCCGGGGCTGCCAAACCAGATGTCAACACAGCTACAACGCTAGTGGTTG
GCTACATACTCCGGAATATTAATAGATCATGGAGATAATTAAAATGATAACCATCTCGCAAATAAATAAG
TATTTTACTGTTTTCGTAACAGTTTTGTAATAAAAAAACCTATAAATATTCCGGATTATTCATACCGTCC
CACCATCGGGCGCGGAAGAATGGGTACCAAAACTGAAGAAGGTAAACTGGTAATCTGGATTAACGGCGAT
AAAGGCTATAACGGTTTGGCTGAAGTCGGTAAGAAATTCGAGAAAGATACCGGAATTAAAGTCACCGTTG
AGCATCCGGATAAACTGGAAGAGAAATTCCCACAGGTTGCGGCAACTGGCGATGGCCCTGACATTATCTT
CTGGGCACACGACCGCTTTGGTGGCTACGCTCAATCTGGCCTGTTGGCTGAAATCACCCCGGACAAAGCG
TTCCAGGACAAGCTGTATCCGTTTACCTGGGATGCCGTACGTTACAACGGCAAGCTGATTGCTTACCCGA
TCGCTGTTGAAGCGTTATCGCTGATTTATAACAAAGATTTGCTGCCGAACCCGCCAAAAACCTGGGAAGA
GATCCCGGCGCTGGATAAAGAACTGAAAGCGAAAGGTAAGAGCGCGCTGATGTTCAACCTGCAAGAACCG
TACTTCACCTGGCCGCTGATTGCTGCTGACGGGGGTTATGCGTTCAAGTATGAAAACGGCAAGTACGACA
TTAAAGACGTGGGCGTGGATAACGCTGGCGCGAAAGCGGGTCTGACCTTCCTGGTTGACCTGATTAAAAA
CAAACACATGAATGCAGACACCGATTACTCCATCGCAGAAGCTGCCTTTAATAAAGGCGAAACAGCGATG
ACCATCAACGGCCCGTGGGCATGGTCCAACATCGACACCAGCAAAGTGAATTATGGTGTAACGGTACTGC
CGACCTTCAAGGGTCAACCATCCAAACCGTTCGTTGGCGTGCTGAGCGCAGGTATTAACGCCGCCAGTCC
GAACAAAGAGCTGGCAAAAGAGTTCCTCGAAAACTATCTGCTGACTGATGAAGGTCTGGAAGCGGTTAAT
AAAGACAAACCGCTGGGTGCCGTAGCGCTGAAGTCTTACGAGGAAGAGTTGGCGAAAGATCCACGTATTG
CCGCCACCATGGAAAACGCCCAGAAAGGTGAAATCATGCCGAACATCCCGCAGATGTCCGCTTTCTGGTA
TGCCGTGCGTACTGCGGTGATCAACGCCGCCAGCGGTCGTCAGACTGTCGATGAAGCCCTGAAAGACGCG
CAGACTGCCGCAGGCACCGATTACGATATCCCAACGACCCTGGAAGTTCTGTTCCAGGGGCCCTCCGGTA
TGGCGCCTCAGAAGCACGGCGGTGGGGGAGGGGGCGGCTCGGGGCCCAGCGCGGGGTCCGGGGGAGGCGG
CTTCGGGGGTTCGGCGGCGGTGGCGGCGGCGACGGCTTCGGGCGGCAAATCCGGCGGCGGGAGCTGTGGA
GGGGGTGGCAGTTACTCGGCCTCCTCCTCCTCCTCCGCGGCGGCAGCGGCGGGGGCTGCGGTGTTACCGG
TGAAGAAGCCGAAAATGGAGCACGTCCAGGCTGACCACGAGCTTTTCCTCCAGGCCTTTGAGAAGCCAAC
ACAAATCTATAGATTTCTTCGAACTCGGAATCTCATAGCACCAATATTTTTGCACAGAACTCTTACTTAC
ATGTCTCATCGAAACTCCAGAACAAACATCAAAAGGAAAACATTTAAAGTTGATGATATGTTATCAAAAG
TAGAGAAAATGAAAGGAGAGCAAGAATCTCATAGCTTGTCAGCTCATTTGCAGCTTACGTTTACTGGTTT
CTTCCACAAAAATGATAAGCCATCACCAAACTCAGAAAATGAACAAAATTCTGTTACCCTGGAAGTCCTG
CTTGTGAAAGTTTGCCACAAAAAAAGAAAGGATGTAAGTTGTCCAATAAGGCAAGTTCCCACAGGTAAAA
AGCAGGTGCCTTTGAATCCTGACCTCAATCAAACAAAACCCGGAAATTTCCCGTCCCTTGCAGTTTCCAG
TAATGAATTTGAACCTAGTAACAGCCATATGGTGAAGTCTTACTCGTTGCTATTTAGAGTGACTCGTCCA
GGAAGAAGAGAGTTTAATGGAATGATTAATGGAGAAACCAATGAAAATATTGATGTCAATGAAGAGCTTC
CAGCCAGAAGAAAACGAAATCGTGAGGATGGGGAAAAGACATTTGTTGCACAAATGACAGTATTTGATAA
AAACAGGCGCTTACAGCTTTTAGATGGGGAATATGAAGTAGCCATGCAGGAAATGGAAGAATGTCCAATA
AGCAAGAAAAGAGCAACATGGGAGACTATTCTTGATGGGAAGAGGCTGCCTCCATTCGAAACATTTTCTC
AGGGACCTACGTTGCAGTTCACTCTTCGTTGGACAGGAGAAACCAATGATAAATCTACGGCTCCTATTGC
CAAACCTCTTGCCACTAGAAATTCAGAGAGTCTCCATCAGGAAAACAAGCCTGGTTCAGTTAAACCTACT
CAAACTATTGCTGTTAAAGAATCATTGACTACAGACCTACAAACAAGAAAAGAAAAGGATACTCCAAATG
AAAACCGACAAAAATTAAGAATATTTTATCAGTTTCTCTATAACAACAATACAAGGCAACAAACTGAAGC
AAGAGATGACCTGCATTGCCCTTGGTGTACTCTGAACTGCCGCAAACTTTATAGTTTACTCAAGCATCTT
AAACTCTGCCATAGCAGATTTATCTTCAACTATGTTTATCATCCAAAAGGTGCTAGGATAGATGTTTCTA
TCAATGAGTGTTATGATGGCTCCTATGCAGGAAATCCTCAGGATATTCATCGCCAACCTGGATTTGCTTT
TAGTCGCAACGGACCAGTTAAGAGAACACCTATCACACATATTCTTGTGTGCAGGCCAAAACGAACAAAA
GCAAGCATGTCTGAATTTCTTGAATCTGAAGATGGGGAAGTAGAACAGCAAAGAACATATAGTAGTGGCC
ACAATCGTCTGTATTTCCATAGTGATACCTGCTTACCTCTCCGTCCACAAGAAATGGAAGTAGATAGTGA
AGATGAAAAAGATCCTGAATGGCTAAGAGAAAAAACCATTACACAAATTGAAGAGTTTTCTGATGTTAAT
GAAGGAGAGAAAGAAGTGATGAAACTCTGGAATCTCCATGTCATGAAGCATGGGTTTATTGCTGACAATC
AAATGAATCATGCCTGTATGCTGTTTGTAGAAAATTATGGACAGAAAATAATTAAGAAGAATTTATGTCG
AAACTTCATGCTTCATCTAGTCAGCATGCATGACTTTAATCTTATTAGCATAATGTCAATAGATAAAGCT
GTTACCAAGCTCCGTGAAATGCAGCAAAAATTAGAAAAGGGGGAATCTGCTTCCCCTGCAAACGAAGAAA
TAACTGAAGAACAAAATGGGACAGCAAATGGATTTAGTGAAATTAACTCAAAAGAGAAAGCTTTGGAAAC
AGATAGTGTCTCAGGGGTTTCAAAACAGAGCAAAAAACAAAAACTCGGATCCTAATGAGTCGAGAAGTAC
TAGAGGATCATAATCAGCCATACCACATTTGTAGAGGTTTTACTTGCTTTAAAAAACCTCCCACACCTCC
CCCTGAACCTGAAACATAAAATGAATGCAATTGTTGTTGTTAACTTGTTTATTGCAGCTTATAATGGTTA
CAAATAAAGCAATAGCATCACAAATTTCACAAATAAAGCATTTTTTTCACTGCATTCTAGTTGTGGTTTG
TCCAAACTCATCAATGTATCTTATCATGTCTGGATCTGATCACTGATATCGCCTAGGAGATCCGGGGCTG
GATGCACACACTGGCTTAAGATGACAACGCTAGTGGTTGGCTACATACTCCGGAATATTAATAGATCATG
GAGATAATTAAAATGATAACCATCTCGCAAATAAATAAGTATTTTACTGTTTTCGTAACAGTTTTGTAAT
AAAAAAACCTATAAATATTCCGGATTATTCATACCGTCCCACCATCGGGCGCGGAAGAATGGGTACCAAA
ACTGAAGAAGGTAAACTGGTAATCTGGATTAACGGCGATAAAGGCTATAACGGTTTGGCTGAAGTCGGTA
AGAAATTCGAGAAAGATACCGGAATTAAAGTCACCGTTGAGCATCCGGATAAACTGGAAGAGAAATTCCC
ACAGGTTGCGGCAACTGGCGATGGCCCTGACATTATCTTCTGGGCACACGACCGCTTTGGTGGCTACGCT
CAATCTGGCCTGTTGGCTGAAATCACCCCGGACAAAGCGTTCCAGGACAAGCTGTATCCGTTTACCTGGG
ATGCCGTACGTTACAACGGCAAGCTGATTGCTTACCCGATCGCTGTTGAAGCGTTATCGCTGATTTATAA
CAAAGATTTGCTGCCGAACCCGCCAAAAACCTGGGAAGAGATCCCGGCGCTGGATAAAGAACTGAAAGCG
AAAGGTAAGAGCGCGCTGATGTTCAACCTGCAAGAACCGTACTTCACCTGGCCGCTGATTGCTGCTGACG
GGGGTTATGCGTTCAAGTATGAAAACGGCAAGTACGACATTAAAGACGTGGGCGTGGATAACGCTGGCGC
GAAAGCGGGTCTGACCTTCCTGGTTGACCTGATTAAAAACAAACACATGAATGCAGACACCGATTACTCC
ATCGCAGAAGCTGCCTTTAATAAAGGCGAAACAGCGATGACCATCAACGGCCCGTGGGCATGGTCCAACA
TCGACACCAGCAAAGTGAATTATGGTGTAACGGTACTGCCGACCTTCAAGGGTCAACCATCCAAACCGTT
CGTTGGCGTGCTGAGCGCAGGTATTAACGCCGCCAGTCCGAACAAAGAGCTGGCAAAAGAGTTCCTCGAA
AACTATCTGCTGACTGATGAAGGTCTGGAAGCGGTTAATAAAGACAAACCGCTGGGTGCCGTAGCGCTGA
AGTCTTACGAGGAAGAGTTGGCGAAAGATCCACGTATTGCCGCCACCATGGAAAACGCCCAGAAAGGTGA
AATCATGCCGAACATCCCGCAGATGTCCGCTTTCTGGTATGCCGTGCGTACTGCGGTGATCAACGCCGCC
AGCGGTCGTCAGACTGTCGATGAAGCCCTGAAAGACGCGCAGACTGCCGCAGGCACCGATTACGATATCC
CAACGACCCTGGAAGTTCTGTTCCAGGGGCCCTCCGGTATGTCCGAGAGGGAAGTGTCGACTGCGCCGGC
GGGAACAGACATGCCTGCGGCCAAGAAGCAGAAGCTGAGCAGTGACGAGAACAGCAATCCAGACCTCTCT
GGAGATGAGAATGATGACGCTGTCAGTATAGAAAGTGGTACAAACACTGAACGCCCTGATACACCTACAA
ACACGCCAAATGCACCTGGAAGGAAAAGTTGGGGAAAGGGAAAATGGAAGTCAAAGAAATGCAAATATTC
TTTCAAATGTGTAAATAGTCTCAAGGAAGATCATAACCAACCATTGTTTGGAGTTCAGTTTAACTGGCAC
AGTAAAGAAGGAGATCCATTAGTGTTTGCAACTGTAGGAAGCAACAGAGTTACCTTGTATGAATGTCATT
CACAAGGAGAAATCCGGTTGTTGCAATCTTACGTGGATGCTGATGCTGATGAAAACTTTTACACTTGTGC
ATGGACCTATGATAGCAATACGAGCCATCCTCTGCTGGCTGTAGCTGGATCTAGAGGCATAATTAGGATA
ATAAATCCTATAACAATGCAGTGTATAAAGCACTATGTTGGCCATGGAAATGCTATCAATGAGCTGAAAT
TCCATCCAAGAGATCCAAATCTTCTCCTGTCAGTAAGTAAAGATCATGCTTTACGATTATGGAATATCCA
GACGGACACTCTGGTGGCAATATTTGGAGGCGTAGAAGGGCACAGAGATGAAGTTCTAAGTGCTGATTAT
GATCTTTTGGGTGAAAAAATAATGTCCTGTGGTATGGATCATTCTCTTAAACTTTGGAGGATCAATTCAA
AGAGAATGATGAATGCAATTAAGGAATCTTATGATTATAATCCAAATAAAACTAACAGGCCATTTATTTC
TCAGAAAATCCATTTTCCTGATTTTTCTACCAGAGACATACATAGGAATTATGTTGATTGTGTGCGATGG
TTAGGCGATTTGATACTTTCTAAGTCTTGTGAAAATGCCATTGTGTGCTGGAAACCTGGCAAGATGGAAG
ATGATATAGATAAAATTAAACCCAGTGAATCTAATGTGACTATTCTTGGGCGATTTGATTACAGCCAGTG
TGACATTTGGTACATGAGGTTTTCTATGGATTTCTGGCAAAAGATGCTTGCATTGGGCAATCAAGTTGGC
AAACTTTATGTTTGGGATTTAGAAGTAGAAGATCCTCATAAAGCCAAATGTACAACACTGACTCATCATA
AATGTGGTGCTGCTATTCGACAAACCAGTTTTAGCAGGGATAGCAGCATTCTTATAGCTGTTTGTGATGA
TGCCAGTATTTGGCGCTGGGATCGACTTCGAGGATCCTAATGAGTCGAGAAGTACTAGAGGATCATAATC
AGCCATACCACATTTGTAGAGGTTTTACTTGCTTTAAAAAACCTCCCACACCTCCCCCTGAACCTGAAAC
ATAAAATGAATGCAATTGTTGTTGTTAACTTGTTTATTGCAGCTTATAATGGTTACAAATAAAGCAATAG
CATCACAAATTTCACAAATAAAGCATTTTTTTCACTGCATTCTAGTTGTGGTTTGTCCAAACTCATCAAT
GTATCTTATCATGTCTGGATCTGATCACTGATATCGCCTAGGAGATCCGGGGCTGGTTCTGTATGGGCAC
AGACAACCTAAACGCTAGTGGTTGGCTACATACTCCGGAATATTAATAGATCATGGAGATAATTAAAATG
ATAACCATCTCGCAAATAAATAAGTATTTTACTGTTTTCGTAACAGTTTTGTAATAAAAAAACCTATAAA
TATTCCGGATTATTCATACCGTCCCACCATCGGGCGCGGAAGAATGGGTACCAAAACTGAAGAAGGTAAA
CTGGTAATCTGGATTAACGGCGATAAAGGCTATAACGGTTTGGCTGAAGTCGGTAAGAAATTCGAGAAAG
ATACCGGAATTAAAGTCACCGTTGAGCATCCGGATAAACTGGAAGAGAAATTCCCACAGGTTGCGGCAAC
TGGCGATGGCCCTGACATTATCTTCTGGGCACACGACCGCTTTGGTGGCTACGCTCAATCTGGCCTGTTG
GCTGAAATCACCCCGGACAAAGCGTTCCAGGACAAGCTGTATCCGTTTACCTGGGATGCCGTACGTTACA
ACGGCAAGCTGATTGCTTACCCGATCGCTGTTGAAGCGTTATCGCTGATTTATAACAAAGATTTGCTGCC
GAACCCGCCAAAAACCTGGGAAGAGATCCCGGCGCTGGATAAAGAACTGAAAGCGAAAGGTAAGAGCGCG
CTGATGTTCAACCTGCAAGAACCGTACTTCACCTGGCCGCTGATTGCTGCTGACGGGGGTTATGCGTTCA
AGTATGAAAACGGCAAGTACGACATTAAAGACGTGGGCGTGGATAACGCTGGCGCGAAAGCGGGTCTGAC
CTTCCTGGTTGACCTGATTAAAAACAAACACATGAATGCAGACACCGATTACTCCATCGCAGAAGCTGCC
TTTAATAAAGGCGAAACAGCGATGACCATCAACGGCCCGTGGGCATGGTCCAACATCGACACCAGCAAAG
TGAATTATGGTGTAACGGTACTGCCGACCTTCAAGGGTCAACCATCCAAACCGTTCGTTGGCGTGCTGAG
CGCAGGTATTAACGCCGCCAGTCCGAACAAAGAGCTGGCAAAAGAGTTCCTCGAAAACTATCTGCTGACT
GATGAAGGTCTGGAAGCGGTTAATAAAGACAAACCGCTGGGTGCCGTAGCGCTGAAGTCTTACGAGGAAG
AGTTGGCGAAAGATCCACGTATTGCCGCCACCATGGAAAACGCCCAGAAAGGTGAAATCATGCCGAACAT
CCCGCAGATGTCCGCTTTCTGGTATGCCGTGCGTACTGCGGTGATCAACGCCGCCAGCGGTCGTCAGACT
GTCGATGAAGCCCTGAAAGACGCGCAGACTGCCGCAGGCACCGATTACGATATCCCAACGACCCTGGAAG
TTCTGTTCCAGGGGCCCTCCGGTATGGCCGACAAGGAAGCAGCCTTCGACGACGCAGTGGAAGAACGAGT
GATCAACGAGGAATACAAAATATGGAAAAAGAACACCCCTTTTCTTTATGATTTGGTGATGACCCATGCT
CTGGAGTGGCCCAGCCTAACTGCCCAGTGGCTTCCAGATGTAACCAGACCAGAAGGGAAAGATTTCAGCA
TTCATCGACTTGTCCTGGGGACACACACATCGGATGAACAAAACCATCTTGTTATAGCCAGTGTGCAGCT
CCCTAATGATGATGCTCAGTTTGATGCGTCACACTACGACAGTGAGAAAGGAGAATTTGGAGGTTTTGGT
TCAGTTAGTGGAAAAATTGAAATAGAAATCAAGATCAACCATGAAGGAGAAGTAAACAGGGCCCGTTATA
TGCCCCAGAACCCTTGTATCATCGCAACAAAGACTCCTTCCAGTGATGTTCTTGTTTTTGACTATACAAA
ACATCCTTCTAAACCAGATCCTTCTGGAGAGTGCAACCCAGACTTGCGACTCCGTGGACATCAGAAGGAA
GGCTATGGGCTTTCTTGGAACCCAAATCTCAGTGGGCACTTACTTAGTGCTTCAGATGACCATACCATCT
GCCTGTGGGACATCAGTGCCGTTCCAAAGGAGGGAAAAGTGGTAGATGCGAAGACCATCTTTACAGGGCA
TACGGCAGTAGTAGAAGATGTTTCCTGGCATCTACTCCATGAGTCTCTGTTTGGGTCAGTTGCTGATGAT
CAGAAACTTATGATTTGGGATACTCGTTCAAACAATACTTCCAAACCAAGCCACTCAGTTGATGCTCACA
CTGCTGAAGTGAACTGCCTTTCTTTCAATCCTTATAGTGAGTTCATTCTTGCCACAGGATCAGCTGACAA
GACTGTTGCCTTGTGGGATCTGAGAAATCTGAAACTTAAGTTGCATTCCTTTGAGTCACATAAGGATGAA
ATATTCCAGGTTCAGTGGTCACCTCACAATGAGACTATTTTAGCTTCCAGTGGTACTGATCGCAGACTGA
ATGTCTGGGATTTAAGTAAAATTGGAGAGGAACAATCCCCAGAAGATGCAGAAGACGGGCCACCAGAGTT
GTTGTTTATTCATGGTGGTCATACTGCCAAGATATCTGATTTCTCCTGGAATCCCAATGAACCTTGGGTG
ATTTGTTCTGTATCAGAAGACAATATCATGCAAGTGTGGCAAATGGCAGAGAACATTTATAATGATGAAG
ACCCTGAAGGAAGCGTTGATCCAGAAGGACAAGGGTCCGGATCCTAATGAGTCGAGAAGTACTAGAGGAT
CATAATCAGCCATACCACATTTGTAGAGGTTTTACTTGCTTTAAAAAACCTCCCACACCTCCCCCTGAAC
CTGAAACATAAAATGAATGCAATTGTTGTTGTTAACTTGTTTATTGCAGCTTATAATGGTTACAAATAAA
GCAATAGCATCACAAATTTCACAAATAAAGCATTTTTTTCACTGCATTCTAGTTGTGGTTTGTCCAAACT
CATCAATGTATCTTATCATGTCTGGATCTGATCACTGATATCGCCTAGGAGATCCGGGGCTGGGTAGACT
ACCCATGAGTCACAATGAACGACTAGAGATCTATGTGAGGATCCTAACTCGAGATCGAGCTGAGCAGTTA
CAGAGATGTTACGAACCACTAGTGCACTGCAGTACATCAACCAGATAAGTGAAATCTAGTTCCAAACTAT
TTTGTCATTTTTAATTTTCGTATTAGCTTACGACGCTACACCCAGTTCCCATCTATTTTGTCACTCTTCC
CTAAATAATCCTTAAAAACTCCATTTCCACCCCTCCCAGTTCCCAACTATTTTGTCCGCCCACAGCGGGG
CATTTTTCTTCCTGTTATGTTTTTAATCAAACATCCTGCCAACTCCATGTGACAAACCGTCATCTTCGGC
TACTTTTTCTCTGTCACAGAATGAAAATTTTTCTGTCATCTCTTCGTTATTAATGTTTGTAATTGACTGA
ATATCAACGCTTATTTGCAGCCTGAACTGGGAGGCAGAATAAATGATCATATCGTCAATTATTACCTCCA
CGGGGAGAGCCTGAGCAAACTGGCCTCAGGCATTTGAGAAGCACACGGTCACACTGCTTCCGGTAGTCAA
TAAACCGGTAAGTAGCGTATGCGCTCACGCAACTGGTCCAGAACCTTGACCGAACGCAGCGGTGGTAACG
GCGCAGTGGCGGTTTTCATGGCTTGTTATGACTGTTTTTTTGGGGTACAGTCTATGCCTCGGGCATCCAA
GCAGCAAGCGCGTTACGCCGTGGGTCGATGTTTGATGTTATGGAGCAGCAACGATGTTACGCAGCAGGGC
AGTCGCCCTAAAACAAAGTTAAACATCATGAGGGAAGCGGTGATCGCCGAAGTATCGACTCAACTATCAG
AGGTAGTTGGCGTCATCGAGCGCCATCTCGAACCGACGTTGCTGGCCGTACATTTGTACGGCTCCGCAGT
GGATGGCGGCCTGAAGCCACACAGTGATATTGATTTGCTGGTTACGGTGACCGTAAGGCTTGATGAAACA
ACGCGGCGAGCTTTGATCAACGACCTTTTGGAAACTTCGGCTTCCCCTGGAGAGAGCGAGATTCTCCGCG
CTGTAGAAGTCACCATTGTTGTGCACGACGACATCATTCCGTGGCGTTATCCAGCTAAGCGCGAACTGCA
ATTTGGAGAATGGCAGCGCAATGACATTCTTGCAGGTATCTTCGAGCCAGCCACGATCGACATTGATCTG
GCTATCTTGCTGACAAAAGCAAGAGAACATAGCGTTGCCTTGGTAGGTCCAGCGGCGGAGGAACTCTTTG
ATCCGGTTCCTGAACAGGATCTATTTGAGGCGCTAAATGAAACCTTAACGCTATGGAACTCGCCGCCCGA
CTGGGCTGGCGATGAGCGAAATGTAGTGCTTACGTTGTCCCGCATTTGGTACAGCGCAGTAACCGGCAAA
ATCGCGCCGAAGGATGTCGCTGCCGACTGGGCAATGGAGCGCCTGCCGGCCCAGTATCAGCCCGTCATAC
TTGAAGCTAGACAGGCTTATCTTGGACAAGAAGAAGATCGCTTGGCCTCGCGCGCAGATCAGTTGGAAGA
ATTTGTCCACTACGTGAAAGGCGAGATCACCAAGGTAGTCGGCAAATAATGTCTAACAATTCGTTCAAGC
CGACGGATTGGCGAATGGGGGG
[127 nt withheld, positions 17663-17789]
C
[91 nt withheld, positions 17791-17881]
A
[49 nt withheld, positions 17883-17931]
CCTTTGACGTTGGAGTCCACGTTCTTT
[37 nt withheld, positions 17959-17995]
ACCCTATCTCGGTCTATTCTTTTGATTTATAAGGGATTTTGCCGATTTCGGCCTATTGGTTAAAAAATGA
GCTGATTTAACAAAAATTTAACGCGAATTTTAACAAAATATTAACGTTTACAATTTCAGGTGGCACTTTT
CGGGGAAATGTGCGCGGAACCCCTATTTGTTTATTTTTCTAAATACATTCAAATATGTATCCGCTCATGA
GACAATAACCCTGATAAATGCTTCAATAATATTGAAAAAGGAAGAGTATGAGTATTCAACATTTCCGTGT
CGCCCTTATTCCCTTTTTTGCGGCATTTTGCCTTCCTGTTTTTGCTCACCCAGAAACGCTGGTGAAAGTA
AAAGATGCTGAAGATCAGTTGGGTGCACGAGTGGGTTACATCGAACTGGATCTCAACAGCGGTAAGATCC
TTGAGAGTTTTCGCCCCGAAGAACGTTTTCCAATGATGAGCACTTTTAAAGTTCTGCTATGTGGCGCGGT
ATTATCCCGTATTGACGCCGGGCAAGAGCAACTCGGTCGCCGCATACACTATTCTCAGAATGACTTGGTT
GAGTACTCACCAGTCACAGAAAAGCATCTTACGGATGGCATGACAGTAAGAGAATTATGCAGTGCTGCCA
TAACCATGAGTGATAACACTGCGGCCAACTTACTTCTGACAACGATCGGAGGACCGAAGGAGCTAACCGC
TTTTTTGCACAACATGGGGGATCATGTAACTCGCCTTGATCGTTGGGAACCGGAGCTGAATGAAGCCATA
CCAAACGACGAGCGTGACACCACGATGCCTGTAGCAATGGCAACAACGTTGCGCAAACTATTAACTGGCG
AACTACTTACTCTAGCTTCCCGGCAACAATTAATAGACTGGATGGAGGCGGATAAAGTTGCAGGACCACT
TCTGCGCTCGGCCCTTCCGGCTGGCTGGTTTATTGCTGATAAATCTGGAGCCGGTGAGCGTGGTTCTCGC
GGTATCATTGCAGCACTGGGGCCAGATGGTAAGCCCTCCCGTATCGTAGTTATCTACACGACGGGGAGTC
AGGCAACTATGGATGAACGAAATAGACAGATCGCTGAGATAGGTGCCTCACTGATTAAGCATTGGTAACT
GTCAGACCAAGTTTACTCATATATACTTTAGATTGATTTAAAACTTCATTTTTAATTTAAAAGGATCTAG
GTGAAGATCCTTTTTGATAATCTCATGACCAAAATCCCTTAACGTGAGTTTTCGTTCCACTGAGCGTCAG
ACCCCGTAGAAAAGATCAAAGGATCTTC
